>Addgene plasmid #105068 | pTorPE-Y-GECO2.1s | addgene full sequence | sequence record 205946 | Addgene NGS Result
AAGAAACCAATTGTCCATATTGCATCAGACATTGCCGTCACTGCGTCTTTTACTGGCTCTTCTCGCTAAC
CAAACCGGTAACCCCGCTTATTAAAAGCATTCTGTAACAAAGCGGGACCAAAGCCATGACAAAATCGCGT
AACAAAAGTGTCTATAATCACGGCAGAAAAGTCCACATTGATTATTTGCACGGCGTCACACTTTGCTATG
CCATAGCATTTTTATCCATAAGATTAGCGGATCCTACCTGACGCTTTTTATCGCAACTCTCTACTGTTTC
TCCATACCCGTTTTTTGGGCTAACAGGAGGAATTAACCATGGGTTTAAAGAGGAGAAAGGTCATGAACAA
TAACGATCTCTTTCAGGCATCACGTCGGCGTTTTCTGGCACAACTCGGCAGCTTAACCGACGCCGGGACG
CTGGGGCCGTCATTGTTAACGCCGCGACGTGCGACTGCGGCGCAAGCGGCGACTGACGCTTCTAGAGGTT
CTCATCATCATCATCATCATGGTATGGCTAGCATGACTGGTGGACAGCAAATGGGTCGGGATCTGTACGA
CGAAGATGATAAGGATCTCGCCACAATGGCCGACTCATCACGTCGTAAGTGGAATAAGACAGGTCACGCA
GTCAGAGCTATAGGCCGGCTGAGCTCACTCGAGGGTTATAGTACCGAGAAAATTGTGCCTGTTCCAAAGC
AAGGGATATTAAAAGGAAAGGTCAGCATGTACCTATTGCTGAAGGATGGCGGTCGTTATCATTGCCAGTT
TGATACGGTATATAAAGCTAAATCAGTGCCCTCCAAGATGCCAGGACGGCATTTTATACAGCATAAGCTC
CTTAGGGAGGACCGCTCTGATGCTAAAAACCATAAATGGCAATTAACAGAACATGCAATCGCAGGCATGG
ACGAGCTGTACAAGGGAGGTACAGGCGGGAGTATGGTGAGCAAGGGCGAGGGGCAATCGAAGCATGGGCT
AAAGGAGGAGATGACGGTGAAGTACCACATGGAAGGTTGCGTTAATGGTCACAAATTTGTCATTACTGGA
GAGGGCATTGGAAACCCTTTTAAGGGTAAGCAAACTGCAAATTTGTGTGTGATAGAAGGAGGCCCGCTGC
CGTTCTCGGAGGACATTTTAAGTCCGGGTTTTAAATATGGTGACCGGATTTTCACAGAGTACCCACAGGA
TATTGTAGATTACTTCAAGAACTCATGTCCAGAGGGCTATACGTGGGAAAGGAGCTTCTTCTATGAGGAC
GGAGCGGTCTGTCGATGCAACGCGGACATAACAGTCTCTGAAAAGGAGAACTGCATCTATCACAAAAGTA
TCTTCTATGGGGTGAATTTTCCCGCCGACGGCCCCGTAATGAAGAAAATGACCACTAATTGGGAAGCTGA
CACGCGTGACGACCTGACTGAAGAGCAGATCGCAGAATTTAAAGAGGCTTTCTCCCTATTTGACAAGGAC
GGGGATGGGACGATAACAACCGAGGAGCTGGGGACGGTGCTGCGGTCTCTGGGGCAGAACCCCTCAGAAG
CAGAGCTGCGGGACATGATCAATGAAGTAGATGCCGACGGTGACGGCACAATCGGCTTCCCTGAGTTCCT
GACGATGATGACAAGAAAAATGAATGACACGGACAGTGAAGAGGAAATTAGAGAAGCGTTCCGTGTGTTT
GATAAGGACGGCAATGGCTACATCGGCGCAGCAGAGCTTCGCCACGTGATGACAAACCTTGGAGAGAAGT
TAACAGATGAAGAGTTTGATGAAATGATCAGGGTAGCAGACTCCGACGGGGATGGTCAGGTAAACTACGA
AGAGTTTGTACAAATGATGACAGCAAAGTGAAAGCTTGGCTGTTTTGGCGGATGAGAGAAGATTTTCAGC
CTGATACAGATTAAATCAGAACGCAGAAGCGGTCTGATAAAACAGAATTTGCCTGGCGGCAGTAGCGCGG
TGGTCCCACCTGACCCCATGCCGAACTCAGAAGTGAAACGCCGTAGCGCCGATGGTAGTGTGGGGTCTCC
CCATGCGAGAGTAGGGAACTGCCAGGCATCAAATAAAACGAAAGGCTCAGTCGAAAGACTGGGCCTTTCG
TTTTATCTGTTGTTTGTCGGTGAACGCTCTCCTGAGTAGGACAAATCCGCCGGGAGCGGATTTGAACGTT
GCGAAGCAACGGCCCGGAGGGTGGCGGGCAGGACGCCCGCCATAAACTGCCAGGCATCAAATTAAGCAGA
AGGCCATCCTGACGGATGGCCTTTTTGCGTTTCTACAAACTCTTTTGTTTATTTTTCTAAATACATTCAA
ATATGTATCCGCTCATGAGACAATAACCCTGATAAATGCTTCAATAATATTGAAAAAGGAAGAGTATGAG
TATTCAACATTTCCGTGTCGCCCTTATTCCCTTTTTTGCGGCATTTTGCCTTCCTGTTTTTGCTCACCCA
GAAACGCTGGTGAAAGTAAAAGATGCTGAAGATCAGTTGGGTGCACGAGTGGGTTACATCGAACTGGATC
TCAACAGCGGTAAGATCCTTGAGAGTTTTCGCCCCGAAGAACGTTTTCCAATGATGAGCACTTTTAAAGT
TCTGCTATGTGGCGCGGTATTATCCCGTGTTGACGCCGGGCAAGAGCAACTCGGTCGCCGCATACACTAT
TCTCAGAATGACTTGGTTGAGTACTCACCAGTCACAGAAAAGCATCTTACGGATGGCATGACAGTAAGAG
AATTATGCAGTGCTGCCATAACCATGAGTGATAACACTGCGGCCAACTTACTTCTGACAACGATCGGAGG
ACCGAAGGAGCTAACCGCTTTTTTGCACAACATGGGGGATCATGTAACTCGCCTTGATCGTTGGGAACCG
GAGCTGAATGAAGCCATACCAAACGACGAGCGTGACACCACGATGCCTGTAGCAATGGCAACAACGTTGC
GCAAACTATTAACTGGCGAACTACTTACTCTAGCTTCCCGGCAACAATTAATAGACTGGATGGAGGCGGA
TAAAGTTGCAGGACCACTTCTGCGCTCGGCCCTTCCGGCTGGCTGGTTTATTGCTGATAAATCTGGAGCC
GGTGAGCGTGGGTCTCGCGGTATCATTGCAGCACTGGGGCCAGATGGTAAGCCCTCCCGTATCGTAGTTA
TCTACACGACGGGGAGTCAGGCAACTATGGATGAACGAAATAGACAGATCGCTGAGATAGGTGCCTCACT
GATTAAGCATTGGTAACTGTCAGACCAAGTTTACTCATATATACTTTAGATTGATTTAAAACTTCATTTT
TAATTTAAAAGGATCTAGGTGAAGATCCTTTTTGATAATCTCATGACCAAAATCCCTTAACGTGAGTTAT
CGTTCCACTGAGCGTCAGACCCCGTAGAAAAGATCAAAGGATCTTCTTGAGATCCTTTTTTTCTGCGCGT
AATCTGCTGCTTGCAAACAAAAAAACCACCGCTACCAGCGGTGGTTTGTTTGCCGGATCAAGAGCTACCA
ACTCTTTTTCCGAAGGTAACTGGCTTCAGCAGAGCGCAGATACCAAATACTGTCCTTCTAGTGTAGCCGT
AGTTAGGCCACCACTTCAAGAACTCTGTAGCACCGCCTACATACCTCGCTCTGCTAATCCTGTTACCAGT
GGCTGCTGCCAGTGGCGATAAGTCGTGTCTTACCGGGTTGGACTCAAGACGATAGTTACCGGATAAGGCG
CAGCGGTCGGGCTGAACGGGGGGTTCGTGCACACAGCCCAGCTTGGAGCGAACGACCTACACCGAACTGA
GATACCTACAGCGTGAGCTATGAGAAAGCGCCACGCTTCCCGAAGGGAGAAAGGCGGACAGGTATCCGGT
AAGCGGCAGGGTCGGAACAGGAGAGCGCACGAGGGAGCTTCCAGGGGGAAACGCCTGGTATCTTTATAGT
CCTGTCGGGTTTCGCCACCTCTGACTTGAGCGTCGATTTTTGTGATGCTCGTCAGGGGGGCGGAGCCTAT
GGAAAAACGCCAGCAACGCGGCCTTTTTACGGTTCCTGGCCTTTTGCTGGCCTTTTGCTCACATGTTCTT
TCCTGCGTTATCCCCTGATTCTGTGGATAACCGTATTACCGCCTTTGAGTGAGCTGATACCGCTCGCCGC
AGCCGAACGACCGAGCGCAGCGAGTCAGTGAGCGAGGAAGCGGAAGAGCGCCTGATGCGGTATTTTCTCC
TTACGCATCTGTGCGGTATTTCACACCGCATATGGTGCACTCTCAGTACAATCTGCTCTGATGCCGCATA
GTTAAGCCAGTATACACTCCGCTATCGCTACGTGACTGGGTCATGGCTGCGCCCCGACACCCGCCAACAC
CCGCTGACGCGCCCTGACGGGCTTGTCTGCTCCCGGCATCCGCTTACAGACAAGCTGTGACCGTCTCCGG
GAGCTGCATGTGTCAGAGGTTTTCACCGTCATCACCGAAACGCGCGAGGCAGCAGATCAATTCGCGCGCG
AAGGCGAAGCGGCATGCATAATGTGCCTGTCAAATGGACGAAGCAGGGATTCTGCAAACCCTATGCTACT
CCGTCAAGCCGTCAATTGTCTGATTCGTTACCAATTATGACAACTTGACGGCTACATCATTCACTTTTTC
TTCACAACCGGCACGGAACTCGCTCGGGCTGGCCCCGGTGCATTTTTTAAATACCCGCGAGAAATAGAGT
TGATCGTCAAAACCAACATTGCGACCGACGGTGGCGATAGGCATCCGGGTGGTGCTCAAAAGCAGCTTCG
CCTGGCTGATACGTTGGTCCTCGCGCCAGCTTAAGACGCTAATCCCTAACTGCTGGCGGAAAAGATGTGA
CAGACGCGACGGCGACAAGCAAACATGCTGTGCGACGCTGGCGATATCAAAATTGCTGTCTGCCAGGTGA
TCGCTGATGTACTGACAAGCCTCGCGTACCCGATTATCCATCGGTGGATGGAGCGACTCGTTAATCGCTT
CCATGCGCCGCAGTAACAATTGCTCAAGCAGATTTATCGCCAGCAGCTCCGAATAGCGCCCTTCCCCTTG
CCCGGCGTTAATGATTTGCCCAAACAGGTCGCTGAAATGCGGCTGGTGCGCTTCATCCGGGCGAAAGAAC
CCCGTATTGGCAAATATTGACGGCCAGTTAAGCCATTCATGCCAGTAGGCGCGCGGACGAAAGTAAACCC
ACTGGTGATACCATTCGCGAGCCTCCGGATGACGACCGTAGTGATGAATCTCTCCTGGCGGGAACAGCAA
AATATCACCCGGTCGGCAAACAAATTCTCGTCCCTGATTTTTCACCACCCCCTGACCGCGAATGGTGAGA
TTGAGAATATAACCTTTCATTCCCAGCGGTCGGTCGATAAAAAAATCGAGATAACCGTTGGCCTCAATCG
GCGTTAAACCCGCCACCAGATGGGCATTAAACGAGTATCCCGGCAGCAGGGGATCATTTTGCGCTTCAGC
CATACTTTTCATACTCCCGCCATTCAGAG
Features (pLannotate 1.2.2; 17 found; start..end, strand, type, name):
      1..285     +  promoter       araBAD promoter: araBAD; promoter of the L-arabinose operon of E. coli; the araC regulatory gene is transcribed in the opposite direction (Guzman et al., 1995)
    343..480     +  CDS            torA (fragment): TORA_ECOLI - Experimental evidence at protein level: Swiss-Prot protein existence level 1. Reduces trimethylamine-N-oxide (TMAO) into trimethylamine; an anaerobic reaction coupled to energy-yielding reactions. From Escherichia coli (strain K12).
    493..513     +  CDS            capTEV™ (fragment): composite tag for in vivo biotinylation, TEV protease cleavage, and 6xHis tagging
    514..546     +  CDS            T7 tag (gene 10 leader): leader peptide from bacteriophage T7 gene 10 promotes efficient translation in E. coli
    601..657     +  CDS            calmodulin-binding peptide: calmodulin-binding peptide from avian smooth muscle myosin light chain kinase
    669..924     +  CDS            mPapaya1 (fragment): monomeric yellow fluorescent protein derived from the Zoanthus fluorescent protein zFP538 mammalian codon-optimized
    943..1404    +  CDS            mPapaya0.6 (fragment): mPapaya0.6 is a fluorescent protein published in 2013, derived from Zoanthus sp.. It is reported to be a monomer.
   1408..1758    +  CDS            CALM_TETPY (fragment): Experimental evidence at protein level: Swiss-Prot protein existence level 1. Calmodulin mediates the control of a large number of enzymes, ion channels and other proteins by Ca(2+). Among the enzymes to be stimulated by the calmodulin-Ca(2+) complex are a number of protein kinases and phosphatases. From Tetrahymena pyriformis.
   1941..2056    +  ncRNA          5S rRNA: Accession: RF00001 - 5S ribosomal RNA
   2060..2146    +  terminator     rrnB T1 terminator: Escherichia coli rrnB; transcription terminator T1 from the E. coli rrnB gene
   2238..2265    +  terminator     rrnB T2 terminator: transcription terminator T2 from the E. coli rrnB gene
   2284..2375    +  promoter       AmpR promoter: bla
   2376..3236    +  CDS            AmpR: β-lactamase; bla; confers resistance to ampicillin, carbenicillin, and related antibiotics
   3407..3995    +  rep_origin     ori: high-copy-number ColE1/pMB1/pBR322/pUC origin of replication
   4181..4321    -  misc_feature   bom: basis of mobility region from pBR322
   4423..4463    -  CDS            rop (fragment): Rop protein, which maintains plasmids at low copy number; rop
   4585..5463    -  CDS            araC: L-arabinose regulatory protein; araC
