[The description below was written by a language model from this plasmid's Addgene catalogue record and pLannotate feature annotations shown in this document.]
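Description:
pTorPE-Y-GECO2.1s is a 5,489 bp bacterial expression plasmid built on a customized, pBAD-style backbone for arabinose-inducible production of a genetically encoded calcium indicator in E. coli. It is selected with ampicillin through the bla β-lactamase gene and replicates from a ColE1/pBR322-family origin. The annotation also finds the pBR322 bom region and only a short fragment of rop. The catalogue lists the plasmid as low copy, although the annotation software labels the origin generically as high copy. The divergently oriented araC gene supplies the regulator that controls the araBAD promoter, so expression is induced by L-arabinose, and transcription ends at the rrnB T1 and T2 terminators downstream of the insert.

The payload is Y-GECO2.1s, a synthetic 1,371 bp insert cloned between XbaI and HindIII and described as a yellow fluorescent Ca2+ indicator variant with high binding affinity and slow kinetics. The feature table shows a single fusion reading frame. It begins with a fragment of E. coli TorA, which probably provides the Tat-pathway signal peptide for export to the periplasm, as the vector name suggests. This is followed by the 6xHis tag (partly annotated as a capTEV fragment) and a T7 gene 10 leader. The sensor itself comprises a myosin light chain kinase calmodulin-binding peptide, two segments matching the Zoanthus-derived monomeric yellow protein mPapaya, and a calmodulin domain. That arrangement is consistent with a circularly permuted fluorescent protein whose signal changes when Ca2+-bound calmodulin engages the peptide. The depositor notes that it is a variant of pTorPE-Y-GECO1. The plasmid suits bacterial expression and His-tag purification of the indicator for characterization.
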