Addgene plasmid #105068: pTorPE-Y-GECO2.1s
Purpose: A yellow fluorescent Ca2+ indicator variant with high binding affinity and slow kinetics for expression in bacterial cells
Depositing lab: Robert Campbell. Depositing organization: University of Alberta. Publication: Inverse-response Ca(2+) indicators for optogenetic visualization of neuronal inhibition. Zhao Y, Bushey D, Zhao Y, Schreiter ER, Harrison DJ, Wong AM, Campbell RE. Sci Rep. 2018 Aug 6;8(1):11758. doi: 10.1038/s41598-018-30080-x. PubMed 30082904.
Backbone
  Vector backbone: Customized Vector
  Backbone size w/o insert (bp): 4118
  Total vector size (bp): 5489
  Vector type: Bacterial Expression
Growth in bacteria
  Bacterial resistance: Ampicillin, 100 μg/mL
  Growth temperature: 37°C
  Growth strain: DH5alpha
  Copy number: Low Copy
Gene/Insert
  Gene/Insert name: Y-GECO2.1s
  Species: Synthetic
  Insert size (bp): 1371
  GenBank ID: MG520327
  Promoter: pBAD
  Tag / fusion protein: 6x His tag (N terminal on insert)
  Cloning method: Restriction Enzyme; 5′ cloning site XbaI (not destroyed); 3′ cloning site HindIII (not destroyed)
  Sequencing primers: 5′ ATGCCATAGCATTTTTATCC; 3′ GATTTAATCTGTATCAGG
Terms and licenses: Academic/Nonprofit Terms; Industry Terms: Not Available to Industry
Depositor comments: This gene is a variant of pTorPE-Y-GECO1 (Plasmid #55765)
How to cite: pTorPE-Y-GECO2.1s was a gift from Robert Campbell (Addgene plasmid # 105068 ; http://n2t.net/addgene:105068 ; RRID:Addgene_105068)
